>Addgene plasmid #229439 | sgMARK3-R-3 | addgene full sequence | sequence record 456442 | Addgene NGS Result
TTAATGTAGTCTTATGCAATACTCTTGTAGTCTTGCAACATGGTAACGATGAGTTAGCAACATGCCTTAC
AAGGAGAGAAAAAGCACCGTGCATGCCGATTGGTGGAAGTAAGGTGGTACGATCGTGCCTTATTAGGAAG
GCAACAGACGGGTCTGACATGGATTGGACGAACCACTGAATTGCCGCATTGCAGAGATATTGTATTTAAG
TGCCTAGCTCGATACATAAACGGGTCTCTCTGGTTAGACCAGATCTGAGCCTGGGAGCTCTCTGGCTAAC
TAGGGAACCCACTGCTTAAGCCTCAATAAAGCTTGCCTTGAGTGCTTCAAGTAGTGTGTGCCCGTCTGTT
GTGTGACTCTGGTAACTAGAGATCCCTCAGACCCTTTTAGTCAGTGTGGAAAATCTCTAGCAGTGGCGCC
CGAACAGGGACTTGAAAGCGAAAGGGAAACCAGAGGAGCTCTCTCGACGCAGGACTCGGCTTGCTGAAGC
GCGCACGGCAAGAGGCGAGGGGCGGCGACTGGTGAGTACGCCAAAAATTTTGACTAGCGGAGGCTAGAAG
GAGAGAGATGGGTGCGAGAGCGTCAGTATTAAGCGGGGGAGAATTAGATCGCGATGGGAAAAAATTCGGT
TAAGGCCAGGGGGAAAGAAAAAATATAAATTAAAACATATAGTATGGGCAAGCAGGGAGCTAGAACGATT
CGCAGTTAATCCTGGCCTGTTAGAAACATCAGAAGGCTGTAGACAAATACTGGGACAGCTACAACCATCC
CTTCAGACAGGATCAGAAGAACTTAGATCATTATATAATACAGTAGCAACCCTCTATTGTGTGCATCAAA
GGATAGAGATAAAAGACACCAAGGAAGCTTTAGACAAGATAGAGGAAGAGCAAAACAAAAGTAAGACCAC
CGCACAGCAAGCGGCCGCTGATCTTCAGACCTGGAGGAGGAGATATGAGGGACAATTGGAGAAGTGAATT
ATATAAATATAAAGTAGTAAAAATTGAACCATTAGGAGTAGCACCCACCAAGGCAAAGAGAAGAGTGGTG
CAGAGAGAAAAAAGAGCAGTGGGAATAGGAGCTTTGTTCCTTGGGTTCTTGGGAGCAGCAGGAAGCACTA
TGGGCGCAGCGTCAATGACGCTGACGGTACAGGCCAGACAATTATTGTCTGGTATAGTGCAGCAGCAGAA
CAATTTGCTGAGGGCTATTGAGGCGCAACAGCATCTGTTGCAACTCACAGTCTGGGGCATCAAGCAGCTC
CAGGCAAGAATCCTGGCTGTGGAAAGATACCTAAAGGATCAACAGCTCCTGGGGATTTGGGGTTGCTCTG
GAAAACTCATTTGCACCACTGCTGTGCCTTGGAATGCTAGTTGGAGTAATAAATCTCTGGAACAGATTTG
GAATCACACGACCTGGATGGAGTGGGACAGAGAAATTAACAATTACACAAGCTTAATACACTCCTTAATT
GAAGAATCGCAAAACCAGCAAGAAAAGAATGAACAAGAATTATTGGAATTAGATAAATGGGCAAGTTTGT
GGAATTGGTTTAACATAACAAATTGGCTGTGGTATATAAAATTATTCATAATGATAGTAGGAGGCTTGGT
AGGTTTAAGAATAGTTTTTGCTGTACTTTCTATAGTGAATAGAGTTAGGCAGGGATATTCACCATTATCG
TTTCAGACCCACCTCCCAACCCCGAGGGGACCCAGAGAGGGCCTATTTCCCATGATTCCTTCATATTTGC
ATATACGATACAAGGCTGTTAGAGAGATAATTAGAATTAATTTGACTGTAAACACAAAGATATTAGTACA
AAATACGTGACGTAGAAAGTAATAATTTCTTGGGTAGTTTGCAGTTTTAAAATTATGTTTTAAAATGGAC
TATCATATGCTTACCGTAACTTGAAAGTATTTCGATTTCTTGGCTTTATATATCTTGTGGAAAGGACGAA
ACACCGCCGGCGCCGAGCCGGACTTCGTTTCAGAGCTATGCACAAGAGTGCATAGCAAGTTGAAATAAGG
CTAGTCCGTTATCAACTTTGCTGGAAACAGCAAAGTGGCACCGAGTCGGTGCTTTTTTTGCGTGACCGAG
CTTGTCTGCCCGCGCAGTCCACTAGACAGACGCGCAGAGGTCGGGCGGGCCTAGGGCCAATTTCCCATGG
TTCCCTTCATTTGCATATATGATGTAATAAGGTTATGGAGACTATTAAACTTAGCCCTAATCAAACTATA
TGATGATAATGTGTGTGGTACAAAAGGTCATAACTTATTATATACTTTGAAACTTAAAAAAGGGTTACAG
TTTAGTCACCATAACTGTAAAATTTTTTCTATTCTTAGCTTTATATAGTTCTTGAGAGGCCATGTTTATC
GATGTACGATCCGTTTCTGAGTTTAAGAGCTATGCTGGAAACAGCATAGCAAGTTTAAATAAGGCTAGTC
CGTTATCAACTTTGCTGGAAACAGCAAAGTGGCACCGAGTCGGTGCTTTTTTTGAATTCTAGATCTTGAG
ACAAATGGCAGTATTCATCCACAATTTTAAAAGAAAAGGGGGGATTGGGGGGTACAGTGCAGGGGAAAGA
ATAGTAGACATAATAGCAACAGACATACAAACTAAAGAATTACAAAAACAAATTACAAAAATTCAAAATT
TTCGGGTTTATTACAGGGACAGCAGAGATCCACTTTGGCGCCGGCTCGAGTGGCTCCGGTGCCCGTCAGT
GGGCAGAGCGCACATCGCCCACAGTCCCCGAGAAGTTGGGGGGAGGGGTCGGCAATTGAACCGGTGCCTA
GAGAAGGTGGCGCGGGGTAAACTGGGAAAGTGATGTCGTGTACTGGCTCCGCCTTTTTCCCGAGGGTGGG
GGAGAACCGTATATAAGTGCAGTAGTCGCCGTGAACGTTCTTTTTCGCAACGGGTTTGCCGCCAGAACAC
AGGTGTCGTGACGCGGGATCCGCCACCATGGATTACAAAGACGATGACGATAAGATGGTGAGCAAGGGCG
AGGAGCTGTTCACCGGGGTGGTGCCCATCCTGGTCGAGCTGGACGGCGACGTAAACGGCCACAAGTTCAG
CGTGTCCGGCGAGGGCGAGGGCGATGCCACCTACGGCAAGCTGACCCTGAAGTTCATCTGCACCACCGGC
AAGCTGCCCGTGCCCTGGCCCACCCTCGTGACCACCCTGACCTACGGCGTGCAGTGCTTCAGCCGCTACC
CCGACCACATGAAGCAGCACGACTTCTTCAAGTCCGCCATGCCCGAAGGCTACGTCCAGGAGCGCACCAT
CTTCTTCAAGGACGACGGCAACTACAAGACCCGCGCCGAGGTGAAGTTCGAGGGCGACACCCTGGTGAAC
CGCATCGAGCTGAAGGGCATCGACTTCAAGGAGGACGGCAACATCCTGGGGCACAAGCTGGAGTACAACT
ACAACAGCCACAACGTCTATATCATGGCCGACAAGCAGAAGAACGGCATCAAGGTGAACTTCAAGATCCG
CCACAACATCGAGGACGGCAGCGTGCAGCTCGCCGACCACTACCAGCAGAACACCCCCATCGGCGACGGC
CCCGTGCTGCTGCCCGACAACCACTACCTGAGCACCCAGTCCGCCCTGAGCAAAGACCCCAACGAGAAGC
GCGATCACATGGTCCTGCTGGAGTTCGTGACCGCCGCCGGGATCACTCTCGGCATGGACGAGCTGTACAA
GGCTAGCGGCAGCGGCGCCACCAACTTCAGCCTGCTGAAGCAGGCCGGCGACGTGGAGGAGAACCCCGGC
CCCATGAAGACCTTCAACATCTCTCAGCAGGACCTTGAGCTGGTGGAAGTTGCCACTGAGAAAATCACCA
TGCTCTATGAGGACAACAAGCACCATGTTGGTGCTGCCATCAGGACCAAGACAGGAGAAATCATCTCTGC
TGTCCACATTGAAGCCTACATTGGCAGGGTCACTGTGTGTGCAGAGGCCATTGCCATTGGGTCTGCAGTC
TCCAATGGGCAGAAGGACTTTGACACCATTGTGGCTGTGAGGCACCCCTACAGTGATGAGGTGGACAGGT
CCATCAGAGTGGTGTCCCCCTGTGGCATGTGCAGGGAGCTCATCTCAGACTATGCCCCTGATTGCTTTGT
TCTGATTGAGATGAATGGCAAGCTGGTCAAGACAACCATTGAGGAGCTGATTCCACTGAAATACACCAGA
AACTAAAAGTAGCGCGTTAAGTCGACAATCAACCTCTGGATTACAAAATTTGTGAAAGATTGACTGGTAT
TCTTAACTATGTTGCTCCTTTTACGCTATGTGGATACGCTGCTTTAATGCCTTTGTATCATGCTATTGCT
TCCCGTATGGCTTTCATTTTCTCCTCCTTGTATAAATCCTGGTTGCTGTCTCTTTATGAGGAGTTGTGGC
CCGTTGTCAGGCAACGTGGCGTGGTGTGCACTGTGTTTGCTGACGCAACCCCCACTGGTTGGGGCATTGC
CACCACCTGTCAGCTCCTTTCCGGGACTTTCGCTTTCCCCCTCCCTATTGCCACGGCGGAACTCATCGCC
GCCTGCCTTGCCCGCTGCTGGACAGGGGCTCGGCTGTTGGGCACTGACAATTCCGTGGTGTTGTCGGGGA
AATCATCGTCCTTTCCTTGGCTGCTCGCCTGTGTTGCCACCTGGATTCTGCGCGGGACGTCCTTCTGCTA
CGTCCCTTCGGCCCTCAATCCAGCGGACCTTCCTTCCCGCGGCCTGCTGCCGGCTCTGCGGCCTCTTCCG
CGTCTTCGCCTTCGCCCTCAGACGAGTCGGATCTCCCTTTGGGCCGCCTCCCCGCGTCGACTTTAAGACC
AATGACTTACAAGGCAGCTGTAGATCTTAGCCACTTTTTAAAAGAAAAGGGGGGACTGGAAGGGCTAATT
CACTCCCAACGAAGACAAGATCTGCTTTTTGCTTGTACTGGGTCTCTCTGGTTAGACCAGATCTGAGCCT
GGGAGCTCTCTGGCTAACTAGGGAACCCACTGCTTAAGCCTCAATAAAGCTTGCCTTGAGTGCTTCAAGT
AGTGTGTGCCCGTCTGTTGTGTGACTCTGGTAACTAGAGATCCCTCAGACCCTTTTAGTCAGTGTGGAAA
ATCTCTAGCAGTACGTATAGTAGTTCATGTCATCTTATTATTCAGTATTTATAACTTGCAAAGAAATGAA
TATCAGAGAGTGAGAGGAACTTGTTTATTGCAGCTTATAATGGTTACAAATAAAGCAATAGCATCACAAA
TTTCACAAATAAAGCATTTTTTTCACTGCATTCTAGTTGTGGTTTGTCCAAACTCATCAATGTATCTTAT
CATGTCTGGCTCTAGCTATCCCGCCCCTAACTCCGCCCATCCCGCCCCTAACTCCGCCCAGTTCCGCCCA
TTCTCCGCCCCATGGCTGACTAATTTTTTTTATTTATGCAGAGGCCGAGGCCGCCTCGGCCTCTGAGCTA
TTCCAGAAGTAGTGAGGAGGCTTTTTTGGAGGCCTAGGGACGTACCCAATTCGCCCTATAGTGAGTCGTA
TTACGCGCGCTCACTGGCCGTCGTTTTACAACGTCGTGACTGGGAAAACCCTGGCGTTACCCAACTTAAT
CGCCTTGCAGCACATCCCCCTTTCGCCAGCTGGCGTAATAGCGAAGAGGCCCGCACCGATCGCCCTTCCC
AACAGTTGCGCAGCCTGAATGGCGAATGGG
[124 nt withheld, positions 5701-5824]
C
[91 nt withheld, positions 5826-5916]
A
[49 nt withheld, positions 5918-5966]
CCTTTGACGTTGGAGTCCACGTTCTTT
[37 nt withheld, positions 5994-6030]
ACCCTATCTCGGTCTATTCTTTTGATTTATAAGGGATTTTGCCGATTTCGGCCTATTGGTTAAAAAATGA
GCTGATTTAACAAAAATTTAACGCGAATTTTAACAAAATATTAACGCTTACAATTTAGGTGGCACTTTTC
GGGGAAATGTGCGCGGAACCCCTATTTGTTTATTTTTCTAAATACATTCAAATATGTATCCGCTCATGAG
ACAATAACCCTGATAAATGCTTCAATAATATTGAAAAAGGAAGAGTATGAGTATTCAACATTTCCGTGTC
GCCCTTATTCCCTTTTTTGCGGCATTTTGCCTTCCTGTTTTTGCTCACCCAGAAACGCTGGTGAAAGTAA
AAGATGCTGAAGATCAGTTGGGTGCACGAGTGGGTTACATCGAACTGGATCTCAACAGCGGTAAGATCCT
TGAGAGTTTTCGCCCCGAAGAACGTTTTCCAATGATGAGCACTTTTAAAGTTCTGCTATGTGGCGCGGTA
TTATCCCGTATTGACGCCGGGCAAGAGCAACTCGGTCGCCGCATACACTATTCTCAGAATGACTTGGTTG
AGTACTCACCAGTCACAGAAAAGCATCTTACGGATGGCATGACAGTAAGAGAATTATGCAGTGCTGCCAT
AACCATGAGTGATAACACTGCGGCCAACTTACTTCTGACAACGATCGGAGGACCGAAGGAGCTAACCGCT
TTTTTACACAACATGGGGGATCATGTAACTCGCCTTGATCGTTGGGAACCGGAGCTGAATGAAGCCATAC
CAAACGACGAGCGTGACACCACGATGCCTGTAGCAATGGCAACAACGTTGCGCAAACTATTAACTGGCGA
ACTACTTACTCTAGCTTCCCGGCAACAATTAATAGACTGGATGGAGGCGGATAAAGTTGCAGGACCACTT
CTGCGCTCGGCCCTTCCGGCTGGCTGGTTTATTGCTGATAAATCTGGAGCCGGTGAGCGTGGGTCTCGCG
GTATCATTGCAGCACTGGGGCCAGATGGTAAGCCCTCCCGTATCGTAGTTATCTACACGACGGGGAGTCA
GGCAACTATGGATGAACGAAATAGACAGATCGCTGAGATAGGTGCCTCACTGATTAAGCATTGGTAACTG
TCAGACCAAGTTTACTCATATATACTTTAGATTGATTTAAAACTTCATTTTTAATTTAAAAGGATCTAGG
TGAAGATCCTTTTTGATAATCTCATGACCAAAATCCCTTAACGTGAGTTTTCGTTCCACTGAGCGTCAGA
CCCCGTAGAAAAGATCAAAGGATCTTCTTGAGATCCTTTTTTTCTGCGCGTAATCTGCTGCTTGCAAACA
AAAAAACCACCGCTACCAGCGGTGGTTTGTTTGCCGGATCAAGAGCTACCAACTCTTTTTCCGAAGGTAA
CTGGCTTCAGCAGAGCGCAGATACCAAATACTGTTCTTCTAGTGTAGCCGTAGTTAGGCCACCACTTCAA
GAACTCTGTAGCACCGCCTACATACCTCGCTCTGCTAATCCTGTTACCAGTGGCTGCTGCCAGTGGCGAT
AAGTCGTGTCTTACCGGGTTGGACTCAAGACGATAGTTACCGGATAAGGCGCAGCGGTCGGGCTGAACGG
GGGGTTCGTGCACACAGCCCAGCTTGGAGCGAACGACCTACACCGAACTGAGATACCTACAGCGTGAGCT
ATGAGAAAGCGCCACGCTTCCCGAAGGGAGAAAGGCGGACAGGTATCCGGTAAGCGGCAGGGTCGGAACA
GGAGAGCGCACGAGGGAGCTTCCAGGGGGAAACGCCTGGTATCTTTATAGTCCTGTCGGGTTTCGCCACC
TCTGACTTGAGCGTCGATTTTTGTGATGCTCGTCAGGGGGGCGGAGCCTATGGAAAAACGCCAGCAACGC
GGCCTTTTTACGGTTCCTGGCCTTTTGCTGGCCTTTTGCTCACATGTTCTTTCCTGCGTTATCCCCTGAT
TCTGTGGATAACCGTATTACCGCCTTTGAGTGAGCTGATACCGCTCGCCGCAGCCGAACGACCGAGCGCA
GCGAGTCAGTGAGCGAGGAAGCGGAAGAGCGCCCAATACGCAAACCGCCTCTCCCCGCGCGTTGGCCGAT
TCATTAATGCAGCTGGCACGACAGGTTTCCCGACTGGAAAGCGGGCAGTGAGCGCAACGCAATTAATGTG
AGTTAGCTCACTCATTAGGCACCCCAGGCTTTACACTTTATGCTTCCGGCTCGTATGTTGTGTGGAATTG
TGAGCGGATAACAATTTCACACAGGAAACAGCTATGACCATGATTACGCCAAGCGCGCAATTAACCCTCA
CTAAAGGGAACAAAAGCTGGAGCTGCAAGC
Features (pLannotate 1.2.2; 29 found; start..end, strand, type, name):
      5..231     +  promoter       RSV promoter: Rous sarcoma virus enhancer/promoter
    232..412     +  LTR            5' LTR (truncated): truncated 5' long terminal repeat (LTR) from HIV-1
    459..584     +  misc_feature   HIV-1 Ψ: packaging signal of human immunodeficiency virus type 1
    568..931     +  CDS            HIV-1 gag (fragment): gag protein from human immunodeficiency virus 1; gag
   1077..1310    +  misc_feature   RRE: The Rev response element (RRE) of HIV-1 allows for Rev-dependent mRNA export from the nucleus to the cytoplasm.
   1687..1713    +  CDS            Rev (fragment): human immunodeficiency virus 1 (HIV-1) Rev protein; rev; enhances nuclear export of unspliced and incompletely spliced viral mRNAs
   1717..1957    +  promoter       U6 promoter: RNA polymerase III promoter for human U6 snRNA
   2010..2048    +  misc_RNA       tracrRNA (fragment): trans-activating CRISPR RNA for the Streptococcus pyogenes CRISPR/Cas9 system
   2419..2462    +  misc_RNA       tracrRNA (fragment): trans-activating CRISPR RNA for the Streptococcus pyogenes CRISPR/Cas9 system
   2545..2662    +  misc_feature   cPPT/CTS: central polypurine tract and central termination sequence of HIV-1
   2731..2942    +  promoter       EF-1α core promoter: core promoter for human elongation factor EF-1α
   2995..3711    +  CDS            EGFP: EGFP is a basic (constitutively fluorescent) green fluorescent protein published in 1996, derived from Aequorea victoria. It is reported to be a rapidly-maturing weak dimer with moderate acid sensitivity.
   3784..4203    +  CDS            bsr: BSR_BACCE - Experimental evidence at protein level: Swiss-Prot protein existence level 1. Catalyzes the deamination of the cytosine moiety of the antibiotics blasticidin S, cytomycin and acetylblasticidin S. From Bacillus cereus.
   4227..4815    +  misc_feature   WPRE: woodchuck hepatitis virus posttranscriptional regulatory element
   4866..4885    +  misc_feature   cPPT/CTS (fragment): central polypurine tract and central termination sequence of HIV-1
   4887..5120    +  LTR            3' LTR (ΔU3): self-inactivating 3' long terminal repeat (LTR) from HIV-1
   5198..5319    +  polyA_signal   SV40 poly(A) signal: SV40 polyadenylation signal
   5359..5494    +  rep_origin     SV40 ori: SV40 origin of replication
   5515..5533    -  promoter       T7 promoter: promoter for bacteriophage T7 RNA polymerase
   5541..5696    +  CDS            lacZα (fragment): LacZα fragment of β-galactosidase; lacZ fragment
   5701..6129    +  rep_origin     f1 ori (sequence partly withheld): f1 bacteriophage origin of replication; arrow indicates direction of (+) strand synthesis
   6182..6286    +  promoter       AmpR promoter: bla
   6287..7147    +  CDS            AmpR: β-lactamase; bla; confers resistance to ampicillin, carbenicillin, and related antibiotics
   7318..7906    +  rep_origin     ori: high-copy-number ColE1/pMB1/pBR322/pUC origin of replication
   8089..8181    +  CDS            lacI (fragment): lac repressor; lacI; The lac repressor binds to the lac operator to inhibit transcription in E. coli. This inhibition can be relieved by adding lactose or isopropyl-β-D-thiogalactopyranoside (IPTG).
   8194..8215    +  protein_bind   CAP binding site: CAP binding activates transcription in the presence of cAMP. E. coli catabolite activator protein
   8230..8260    +  promoter       lac promoter: promoter for the E. coli lac operon
   8268..8284    +  protein_bind   lac operator: The lac repressor binds to the lac operator to inhibit transcription in E. coli. This inhibition can be relieved by adding lactose or isopropyl-β-D-thiogalactopyranoside (IPTG). lac repressor encoded by lacI
   8329..8347    +  promoter       T3 promoter: promoter for bacteriophage T3 RNA polymerase
