[The description below was written by a language model from this plasmid's Addgene catalogue record and pLannotate feature annotations shown in this document.]
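Description:
sgMARK3-R-3 is a lentiviral CRISPR guide-RNA plasmid built on the LentiVi backbone and intended to knock out human MARK3 in mammalian cells. It carries two guide sequences rather than one. The record lists hU6 and bU6 promoters, and the feature table shows an annotated human U6 promoter followed by two separate fragments of the Streptococcus pyogenes tracrRNA scaffold. This fits a tandem dual-sgRNA arrangement in which each RNA polymerase III promoter drives its own guide. The second (bU6) promoter is not itself annotated in the table, though an unannotated gap lies between the two scaffolds. No Cas9 coding sequence is annotated, so the nuclease would have to be supplied separately, for example by a Cas9-expressing cell line.

Downstream of the guide cassettes and a cPPT/CTS element, an EF-1α core (EFS) promoter drives EGFP and the blasticidin S deaminase gene (bsr). The catalogue describes these as linked by a P2A peptide, so one transcript provides both fluorescent tracking and blasticidin selection of transduced cells, and a WPRE boosts expression. The viral framework is third-generation style. An RSV promoter fused to a truncated HIV-1 5' LTR drives genomic RNA production, followed by the Ψ packaging signal with a gag fragment, then the RRE. A ΔU3 self-inactivating 3' LTR silences LTR promoter activity after integration. An SV40 poly(A) signal and SV40 origin lie outside the provirus.

In bacteria the plasmid replicates from a high-copy ColE1/pUC origin, is selected with ampicillin, and also contains an f1 origin. It was deposited with a study of MARK2/MARK3 kinase dependencies in YAP/TAZ-driven human cancer.
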