Addgene plasmid #229439: sgMARK3-R-3
Purpose: knockout of MARK3
Depositing lab: Christopher Vakoc. Depositing organization: Cold Spring Harbor Laboratory. Publication: MARK2/MARK3 kinases are catalytic co-dependencies of YAP/TAZ in human cancer. Klingbeil O, Skopelitis D, Tonelli C, Yoshimoto T, Alpsoy A, Panepinto MC, Minicozzi F, Merrill JR, Cafiero AM, Aggarwal D, Russo S, Ha T, Demerdash OE, Wee TL, Spector DL, Lyons SK, Tuveson DA, Cifani P, Vakoc CR. Cancer Discov. 2024 Jul 26. doi: 10.1158/2159-8290.CD-23-1529. PubMed 39058094.
Backbone
  Vector backbone: LentiVi
  Vector type: Mammalian Expression, Lentiviral, CRISPR
  Selectable markers: Blasticidin ; GFP-P2A-BlastR
Growth in bacteria
  Bacterial resistance: Ampicillin, 100 μg/mL
  Growth temperature: 37°C
  Growth strain: NEB Stable
  Copy number: High Copy
Gene/Insert
  Gene/Insert name: sgMARK3-R-3
  gRNA/shRNA sequence: CCGGCGCCGAGCCGGACTTC;ATGTACGATCCGTTTCTGA
  Species: H. sapiens (human)
  Entrez Gene: MARK3 (a.k.a. CTAK1, KP78, PAR1A, Par-1a, VIPB)
  Promoter: hU6;bU6;EFS
  Cloning method: Gibson Cloning
Terms and licenses: Academic/Nonprofit Terms; Industry Terms: Not Available to Industry
How to cite: sgMARK3-R-3 was a gift from Christopher Vakoc (Addgene plasmid # 229439 ; http://n2t.net/addgene:229439 ; RRID:Addgene_229439)
